Addgene plasmid #72638: zcUAS:PSD95.FingR-GFP-ZFC(CCR5TC)-KRAB(A)
Purpose: Tol2 based UAS modified with a CCR5TC binding site upstream of it, driving PSD95-FingR fused to GFP, CCR5TC zinc finger, and KRAB(A) repressor domain
Depositing lab: Joshua Bonkowsky. Depositing organization: University of Utah.
Backbone
  Vector backbone: pDONR 221
  Backbone manufacturer: Invitrogen
  Total vector size (bp): 6945
  Vector type: Gateway
Growth in bacteria
  Bacterial resistance: Ampicillin, 100 μg/mL
  Growth temperature: 37°C
  Growth strain: DH5alpha
  Copy number: High Copy
Gene/Insert
  Gene/Insert name: UAS upstream of PSD95-FingR with ZFC(CCR5TC) and KRAB(A)
  Species: M. musculus (mouse)
  Insert size (bp): 2478
  Cloning method: Gateway Cloning
  Sequencing primers: 5′ T7; 3′ T3
Resource information
  A portion of this plasmid was derived from a plasmid made by: from Don Arnold lab (Gross et al., Neuron, 2013): Plasmids pCAG_PSD95.FingR-eGFP-CCR5TC-KRAB(A) and pCAG_GPHN.FingR-mKate2-IL2RGTCKRAB(A) were obtained from Addgene (plasmids #46295 and #46297).
Terms and licenses: Academic/Nonprofit Terms; Industry Terms: Not Available to Industry
Depositor comments: Details of cloning are in: Son et al., Scientific Reports, 2016. Transgenic FingRs for Live Mapping of Synaptic Dynamics in Genetically-Defined Neurons.
How to cite: zcUAS:PSD95.FingR-GFP-ZFC(CCR5TC)-KRAB(A) was a gift from Joshua Bonkowsky (Addgene plasmid # 72638 ; http://n2t.net/addgene:72638 ; RRID:Addgene_72638)
