[The description below was written by a language model from this plasmid's Addgene catalogue record and pLannotate feature annotations shown in this document.]
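Description:
zcUAS:PSD95.FingR-GFP-ZFC(CCR5TC)-KRAB(A) is a 6.9 kb Tol2 transposon-based transgenesis plasmid assembled by multisite Gateway cloning. It expresses a self-regulating intrabody probe for the postsynaptic scaffold PSD95 under Gal4/UAS control. The catalogue lists pDONR 221 as the backbone, but the feature table looks like a recombined expression clone. It shows attB4, attB1, attB2 and attB3 sites separating 5′, middle and 3′ modules, a high-copy ColE1/pUC origin, an M13 ori fragment and a full AmpR cassette, which matches the stated ampicillin selection. The Tol2 arms are not annotated as such. A fragment matched to medaka tyrosinase probably reflects Tol2-associated sequence, since that element was originally found in that locus. The two sequence records differ by a single nucleotide and are annotated identically.

The 5′ module carries several Gal4-binding UAS repeats and a minimal TATA promoter. According to the stated purpose, a CCR5TC zinc-finger binding site lies upstream of these, although it is not annotated. Between attB1 and attB2 sits one open reading frame encoding the FingR, a fibronectin-scaffold binder (hence the fibronectin match), followed by a short FLAG-like fragment, EGFP, the CCR5TC zinc-finger domain and a KRAB(A) repressor domain. SV40 polyadenylation signals follow. The design creates negative feedback: once the available PSD95 is bound, surplus fusion protein can bind the zinc-finger site next to the UAS and repress its own transcription through KRAB. This matches probe levels to the target and keeps background fluorescence low.

The coding portion derives from an earlier CAG-driven FingR plasmid. The depositor's comments point to use in transgenic animals for live mapping of synaptic dynamics in genetically defined neurons, with cell type set by the Gal4 driver. The record does not explicitly name the host organism.
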