Features (pLannotate 1.2.2; 36 found; start..end, strand, type, name):
      7..228     -  rep_origin     M13 ori (fragment) (sequence partly withheld): M13 bacteriophage origin of replication; arrow indicates direction of (+) strand synthesis
    228..515     +  CDS            tyr (fragment) (sequence partly withheld): TYRO_ORYLA - Also known as tyro. Experimental evidence at transcript level: Swiss-Prot protein existence level 2. This is a copper-containing oxidase that functions in the formation of pigments such as melanins and other polyphenolic compounds. From Oryzias latipes (Japanese rice fish) (Japanese killifish).
   1097..1117    +  protein_bind   attB4: mutant version of attB; core recombination site for the Gateway® BP reaction BP Clonase™
   1119..1137    +  promoter       T7 promoter: promoter for bacteriophage T7 RNA polymerase
   1152..1189    -  CDS            AmpR (fragment): β-lactamase; bla; confers resistance to ampicillin, carbenicillin, and related antibiotics
   1190..1294    -  promoter       AmpR promoter: bla
   1325..1343    +  enhancer       CMV enhancer (fragment): human cytomegalovirus immediate early enhancer
   1360..1577    +  enhancer       CMV enhancer (fragment): human cytomegalovirus immediate early enhancer
   1641..1658    +  protein_bind   5X UAS (fragment): five tandem copies of the "ScaI site" 17-mer CGGAGTACTGTCCTCCG, an upstream activating sequence (UAS) that efficiently binds yeast Gal4 (Webster et al., 1988; Pfeiffer et al., 2010) GAL4
   1669..1686    +  protein_bind   5X UAS (fragment): five tandem copies of the "ScaI site" 17-mer CGGAGTACTGTCCTCCG, an upstream activating sequence (UAS) that efficiently binds yeast Gal4 (Webster et al., 1988; Pfeiffer et al., 2010) GAL4
   1740..1757    +  protein_bind   5X UAS (fragment): five tandem copies of the "ScaI site" 17-mer CGGAGTACTGTCCTCCG, an upstream activating sequence (UAS) that efficiently binds yeast Gal4 (Webster et al., 1988; Pfeiffer et al., 2010) GAL4
   1768..1785    +  protein_bind   5X UAS (fragment): five tandem copies of the "ScaI site" 17-mer CGGAGTACTGTCCTCCG, an upstream activating sequence (UAS) that efficiently binds yeast Gal4 (Webster et al., 1988; Pfeiffer et al., 2010) GAL4
   1847..1864    +  promoter       minP (fragment): minimal TATA-box promoter with low basal activity
   1903..1963    -  misc_feature   MCS (fragment): pBluescript multiple cloning site
   1976..1994    -  promoter       T3 promoter: promoter for bacteriophage T3 RNA polymerase
   1995..2015    +  protein_bind   attB1: mutant version of attB; core recombination site for the Gateway® BP reaction BP Clonase™
   2010..2294    +  CDS            FINC_PLEWA (fragment): Experimental evidence at transcript level: Swiss-Prot protein existence level 2. Fibronectins bind cell surfaces and various compounds including collagen, fibrin, heparin, DNA, and actin. Fibronectins are involved in cell adhesion, cell motility, opsonization, wound healing, and maintenance of cell shape. May be involved in osteoblast compaction (By similarity). From Pleurodeles waltl (Iberian ribbed newt).
   2292..2316    +  CDS            3xFLAG (fragment): three tandem FLAG® epitope tags
   2340..3050    +  CDS            EGFP: EGFP is a basic (constitutively fluorescent) green fluorescent protein published in 1996, derived from Aequorea victoria. It is reported to be a rapidly-maturing weak dimer with moderate acid sensitivity.
   3096..3437    +  CDS            CCR5TC: zinc-finger domain from the CCR5-224 (+) zinc-finger nuclease that recognizes the left half-site target sequence in the human CCR5 gene (Perez et al., 2008; Gross et al., 2013)
   3489..3605    +  CDS            KRBOX1 (fragment): KRBX1_HUMAN - Experimental evidence at transcript level: Swiss-Prot protein existence level 2. From Homo sapiens (Human).
   3622..3642    -  protein_bind   attB2: mutant version of attB; core recombination site for the Gateway® BP reaction BP Clonase™
   3645..3779    -  polyA_signal   SV40 poly(A) signal: SV40 polyadenylation signal
   3842..3862    -  protein_bind   attB3: mutant version of attB; core recombination site for the Gateway® BP reaction BP Clonase™
   3866..3886    +  CDS            lacZα (fragment): LacZα fragment of β-galactosidase; lacZ fragment
   3902..4036    -  polyA_signal   SV40 poly(A) signal: SV40 polyadenylation signal
   4059..4142    -  CDS            large T antigen (fragment): large T antigen from SV40 (simian virus 40)
   4708..4748    -  misc_feature   MCS (fragment): pBluescript multiple cloning site
   4761..4779    -  promoter       T3 promoter: promoter for bacteriophage T3 RNA polymerase
   4824..4840    -  protein_bind   lac operator: The lac repressor binds to the lac operator to inhibit transcription in E. coli. This inhibition can be relieved by adding lactose or isopropyl-β-D-thiogalactopyranoside (IPTG). lac repressor encoded by lacI
   4848..4878    -  promoter       lac promoter: promoter for the E. coli lac operon
   4893..4914    -  protein_bind   CAP binding site: CAP binding activates transcription in the presence of cAMP. E. coli catabolite activator protein
   4927..5019    -  CDS            lacI (fragment): lac repressor; lacI; The lac repressor binds to the lac operator to inhibit transcription in E. coli. This inhibition can be relieved by adding lactose or isopropyl-β-D-thiogalactopyranoside (IPTG).
   5202..5790    -  rep_origin     ori: high-copy-number ColE1/pMB1/pBR322/pUC origin of replication
   5961..6821    -  CDS            AmpR: β-lactamase; bla; confers resistance to ampicillin, carbenicillin, and related antibiotics
   6822..6926    -  promoter       AmpR promoter: bla
>Addgene plasmid #72638 | zcUAS:PSD95.FingR-GFP-ZFC(CCR5TC)-KRAB(A) | addgene full sequence | sequence record 445453 | Addgene NGS Result
CCACCTAAATTGTAAGCGTTAATATTTTGTTAAAATTCGCGTTAAATTTTTGTTAAATCAGCTCATTTTT
TAACCAATAGGCCGAAATCGGCAAAATCCCTTATAAATCAAAAGAATAGACCGAGATAGGGT
[37 nt withheld, positions 133-169]
AAAGAACGTGGACTCCAACGTCAAAGG
[32 nt withheld, positions 197-228]
GCTGGCTAAGAACTCATCAGCCTCCCCGGTCCATCTACCCACGTACCAATGCACCAATTGGCCACAATGA
CGGCTACTACATGGTGCCATTCCTTCCTCTTTATAGGAATGGAGACTACCTCCTGTCCAACAATGCTCTT
GGATACGAGTACGCCTACCTGTTGGACCCAGGTCATTGCACAACACCAGAAATGCCCTCTGATCTGCAAA
AGACGTGAATATCTGTTCAGACACCCATATCCACTCTGTTCCACACAGGTCAGAGGTTTGTCCAGGAGTT
CTTGACAGAGGTGTAAAAAGTACTCAAAAATTTTACTCAAGTGAAAGTACAAGTACTTAGGGAAAATTTT
ACTCAATTAAAAGTAAAAGTATCTGGCTAGAATCTTACTTGAGTAAAAGTAAAAAAGTACTCCATTAAAA
TTGTACTTGAGTATTAAGGAAGTAAAAGTAAAAGCAAGAAAGAAAACTAGAGATTCTTGTTTAAGCTTTT
AATCTCAAAAAACATTAAATGAAATGCATACAAGGTTTTATCCTGCTTTAGAACTGTTTGTATTTAATTA
TCAAACTATAAGACAGACAATCTAATGCCAGTACACGCTACTCAAAGTTGTAAAACCTCAGATTTAACTT
CAGTAGAAGCTGATTCTCAAAATTGTTAGTGTCAAGCCTAGCTCTTTTGGGGCTGAAAAGCAATCCTGCA
GTGCTGAAAAGCCTCTCACAGGCAGCCGATGCGGGAAGAGGTGTATTAGTCTTGATAGAGAGGCTGCAAA
TAGCAGGAAACGTGAGCAGAGACTCCCTGGTGTCTGAAACACAGGCCAGATGGGCCCTCGAGCAGGAAAC
AGCTATGACCATGATTACGCCAAGCTATCAACTTTGTATAGAAAAGTTGGTAATACGACTCACTATAGGG
CGAATTGGGTACCAAGGGAATAAGGGCGACACGGAAATGTTGAATACTCATACTCTTCCTTTTTCAATAT
TATTGAAGCATTTATCAGGGTTATTGTCTCATGAGCGGATACATATTTGAATGTATTTAGAAAAATAAAC
AAATAGGGGTTCCGCGCACATTTCCCCGAAAAGTGCCACCTGGGTCGACATTGATTATTGACTAGAGTCA
TCCTCATCGTCGACATTGATTATTGACTAGTTATTAATAGTAATCAATTACGGGGTCATTAGTTCATAGC
CCATATATGGAGTTCCGCGTTACATAACTTACGGTAAATGGCCCGCCTGGCTGACCGCCCAACGACCCCC
GCCCATTGACGTCAATAATGACGTATGTTCCCATAGTAACGCCAATAGGGACTTTCCATTGACGTCAATG
GGTGGACTATTTACGGTAAGCTTAGGCCTCCAAGGCGGAGTACTGTCCTCCGGGCTGGCGGAGTACTGTC
CTCCGGCAAGGTCGGAGTACTGTCCTCCGACACTAGAGGTCGGAGTACTGTCCTCCGACGCAAGGCGGAG
TACTGTCCTCCGGGCTGCGGAGTACTGTCCTCCGGCAAGGTCGGAGTACTGTCCTCCGACACTAGAGGTC
GGAGTACTGTCCTCCGACGCAAGGCGGAGTACTGTCCTCCGGGCTGGCGGAGTACTGTCCTCCGGCAAGG
GTCGACTCTAGAGGGTATATAATGGATCCCATCGCGTCTCAGCCTCACTTTGAGCTCCTCCACACGAATT
CCTGCAGCCCGGGGGATCCACTAGTTCTAGAGCGGCCGCCACCGCGGTGGAGCTCCAGCTTTTGTTCCCT
TTAGTGAGGGTTAATTCAAGTTTGTACAAAAAAGCAGGCTACCATGCTCGAAGTCAAGGAAGCATCACCA
ACCAGCATCCAGATCAGCTGGGTGCTCCACTTGCGCCACGTTCGCTACTACCGCATCACCTACGGTGAAA
CTGGTGGCAATAGCCCTGTCCAGGAATTCACCGTGCCTGGCAGCAAGTCCACTGCTACCATCAGCGGCCT
GAAACCTGGTGTCGACTATACCATCACGGTGTACGCCGTCACGATCTTCAGCGCCTACCGCTCCGCCTGG
CCGCCGATCTCCATCAACTACCGCACCGGAACCGATTACAAGGATGACGACGATAAGGGTAGCGGCTCCA
GTAGATCTGGGGTGAGCAAGGGCGAGGAGCTGTTCACCGGGGTGGTGCCCATCCTGGTCGAGCTGGACGG
CGACGTAAACGGCCACAAGTTCAGCGTGTCCGGCGAGGGCGAGGGCGATGCCACCTACGGCAAGCTGACC
CTGAAGTTCATCTGCACCACCGGCAAGCTGCCCGTGCCCTGGCCCACCCTCGTGACCACCCTGACCTACG
GCGTGCAGTGCTTCAGCCGCTACCCCGACCACATGAAGCAGCACGACTTCTTCAAGTCCGCCATGCCCGA
AGGCTACGTCCAGGAGCGCACCATCTTCTTCAAGGACGACGGCAACTACAAGACCCGCGCCGAGGTGAAG
TTCGAGGGCGACACCCTGGTGAACCGCATCGAGCTGAAGGGCATCGACTTCAAGGAGGACGGCAACATCC
TGGGGCACAAGCTGGAGTACAACTACAACAGCCACAACGTCTATATCATGGCCGACAAGCAGAAGAACGG
CATCAAGGTGAACTTCAAGATCCGCCACAACATCGAGGACGGCAGCGTGCAGCTCGCCGACCACTACCAG
CAGAACACCCCCATCGGCGACGGCCCCGTGCTGCTGCCCGACAACCACTACCTGAGCACCCAGTCCGCCC
TGAGCAAAGACCCCAACGAGAAGCGCGATCACATGGTCCTGCTGGAGTTCGTGACCGCCGCCGGGATCAC
TCTCGGCATGGACGAGCTGTACTCTAGGGGAGCTGGCGCTGGAGCGGGTGCAGGGGCTGGCTCTAGATTC
CAGTGCCGGATCTGCATGCGGAACTTCAGCGACCGGTCCAACCTGAGCAGGCACATCAGAACCCACACCG
GAGAAAAGCCCTTCGCCTGCGACATTTGCGGCCGGAAGTTCGCCATCAGCAGCAACCTGAACAGCCACAC
CAAGATCCACACTGGCAGCCAGAAACCTTTCCAGTGCAGAATTTGTATGAGAAACTTTAGCAGAAGCGAC
AACCTGGCCAGACACATCCGGACACATACTGGTGAAAAACCTTTTGCCTGTGATATCTGTGGCAGAAAGT
TTGCCACCTCCGGCAATCTGACCCGGCACACAAAGATTCACCTGCGGGGCAGCCAGCTATCGATTGTCGA
CGCTCCTGAACAACGTGAAGGTGCTTCTCAAGTTTCTGTTTCTGTTACTTTTGAAGATGTTGCTGTTCTT
TTTACTCGTGATGAATGGAAAAAACTTGATCTTTCTCAACGTTCTCTTTATCGTGAAGTTATGCTTGAAA
ATTATTCTAATCTTGCTTCTATGGCTTAATACCCAGCTTTCTTGTACAAAGTGGGGGATCCAGACATGAT
AAGATACATTGATGAGTTTGGACAAACCACAACTAGAATGCAGTGAAAAAAATGCTTTATTTGTGAAATT
TGTGATGCTATTGCTTTATTTGTAACCATTATAAGCTGCAATAAACAAGTTAACAACAACAATTGCATTC
ATTTTATGTTTCAGGTTCAGGGGGAGGTGTGGGAGGTTTTTTCCAACTTTATTATACATAGTTGATAATT
CACTGGCCGTCGTTTTACGGTACCATCGATGATGATCCAGACATGATAAGATACATTGATGAGTTTGGAC
AAACCACAACTAGAATGCAGTGAAAAAAATGCTTTATTTGTGAAATTTGTGATGCTATTGCTTTATTTGT
AACCATTATAAGCTGCAATAAACAAGTTAACAACAACAATTGCATTCATTTTATGTTTCAGGTTCAGGGG
GAGGTGTGGGAGGTTTTTTAAAGCAAGTAAAACCTCTACAAATGTGGTATGGCTGATTATGATCCTCTAG
ATCAGATCTGCGAAGATACGGCCACGGGTGCTCTTGATCCTGTGGCTGATTTTGGACTGTGCTGCTCGCA
GCTGCTGATGAATCACATACTTCCTCCATTTTCTTCCACTGATTGACTGTTATAATTTCCCTAATTTCCA
GGTCAAGGTGCTGTGCATTGTGGTAATAGATGTGACATGACGTCACTTCCAAAGGACCAATGAACATGTC
TGACCAATTTCATATAATGTGAAAACGATTTTCATAGGCAGAATAAATAACATTTAAATTAAACTGGGCA
TCAGCGCAATTCAATTGGTTTGGTAATAGCAAGGGAAAATAGAATGAAGTGATCTCCAAAAAATAAGTAC
TTTTTGACTGTAAATAAAATTGTAAGGAGTAAAAAGTACTTTTTTTTCTAAAAAAATGTAATTAAGTAAA
AGTAAAAGTATTGATTTTTAATTGTACTCAAGTAAAGTAAAAATCCCCAAAAATAATACTTAAGTACAGT
AATCAAGTAAAATTACTCAAGTACTTTACACCTCTGGTTCTTGACCCCCTACCTTCAGCAAGCCCAGCAG
ATCCACTAGTTCTAGAGCGGCCGCCACCGCGGTGGAGCTCCAGCTTTTGTTCCCTTTAGTGAGGGTTAAT
TGCGCGCTTGGCGTAATCATGGTCATAGCTGTTTCCTGTGTGAAATTGTTATCCGCTCACAATTCCACAC
AACATACGAGCCGGAAGCATAAAGTGTAAAGCCTGGGGTGCCTAATGAGTGAGCTAACTCACATTAATTG
CGTTGCGCTCACTGCCCGCTTTCCAGTCGGGAAACCTGTCGTGCCAGCTGCATTAATGAATCGGCCAACG
CGCGGGGAGAGGCGGTTTGCGTATTGGGCGCTCTTCCGCTTCCTCGCTCACTGACTCGCTGCGCTCGGTC
GTTCGGCTGCGGCGAGCGGTATCAGCTCACTCAAAGGCGGTAATACGGTTATCCACAGAATCAGGGGATA
ACGCAGGAAAGAACATGTGAGCAAAAGGCCAGCAAAAGGCCAGGAACCGTAAAAAGGCCGCGTTGCTGGC
GTTTTTCCATAGGCTCCGCCCCCCTGACGAGCATCACAAAAATCGACGCTCAAGTCAGAGGTGGCGAAAC
CCGACAGGACTATAAAGATACCAGGCGTTTCCCCCTGGAAGCTCCCTCGTGCGCTCTCCTGTTCCGACCC
TGCCGCTTACCGGATACCTGTCCGCCTTTCTCCCTTCGGGAAGCGTGGCGCTTTCTCATAGCTCACGCTG
TAGGTATCTCAGTTCGGTGTAGGTCGTTCGCTCCAAGCTGGGCTGTGTGCACGAACCCCCCGTTCAGCCC
GACCGCTGCGCCTTATCCGGTAACTATCGTCTTGAGTCCAACCCGGTAAGACACGACTTATCGCCACTGG
CAGCAGCCACTGGTAACAGGATTAGCAGAGCGAGGTATGTAGGCGGTGCTACAGAGTTCTTGAAGTGGTG
GCCTAACTACGGCTACACTAGAAGAACAGTATTTGGTATCTGCGCTCTGCTGAAGCCAGTTACCTTCGGA
AAAAGAGTTGGTAGCTCTTGATCCGGCAAACAAACCACCGCTGGTAGCGGTGGTTTTTTTGTTTGCAAGC
AGCAGATTACGCGCAGAAAAAAAGGATCTCAAGAAGATCCTTTGATCTTTTCTACGGGGTCTGACGCTCA
GTGGAACGAAAACTCACGTTAAGGCATTTTGGTCATGAGATTATCAAAAAGGATCTTCACCTAGATCCTT
TTAAATTAAAAATGAAGTTTTAAATCAATCTAAAGTATATATGAGTAAACTTGGTCTGACAGTTACCAAT
GCTTAATCAGTGAGGCACCTATCTCAGCGATCTGTCTATTTCGTTCATCCATAGTTGCCTGACTCCCCGT
CGTGTAGATAACTACGATACGGGAGGGCTTACCATCTGGCCCCAGTGCTGCAATGATACCGCGAGACCCA
CGCTCACCGGCTCCAGATTTATCAGCAATAAACCAGCCAGCCGGAAGGGCCGAGCGCAGAAGTGGTCCTG
CAACTTTATCCGCCTCCATCCAGTCTATTAATTGTTGCCGGGAAGCTAGAGTAAGTAGTTCGCCAGTTAA
TAGTTTGCGCAACGTTGTTGCCATTGCTACAGGCATCGTGGTGTCACGCTCGTCGTTTGGTATGGCTTCA
TTCAGCTCCGGTTCCCAACGATCAAGGCGAGTTACATGATCCCCCATGTTGTGCAAAAAAGCGGTTAGCT
CCTTCGGTCCTCCGATCGTTGTCAGAAGTAAGTTGGCCGCAGTGTTATCACTCATGGTTATGGCAGCACT
GCATAATTCTCTTACTGTCATGCCATCCGTAAGATGCTTTTCTGTGACTGGTGAGTACTCAACCAAGTCA
TTCTGAGAATAGTGTATGCGGCGACCGAGTTGCTCTTGCCCGGCGTCAATACGGGATAATACCGCGCCAC
ATAGCAGAACTTTAAAAGTGCTCATCATTGGAAAACGTTCTTCGGGGCGAAAACTCTCAAGGATCTTACC
GCTGTTGAGATCCAGTTCGATGTAACCCACTCGTGCACCCAACTGATCTTCAGCATCTTTTACTTTCACC
AGCGTTTCTGGGTGAGCAAAAACAGGAAGGCAAAATGCCGCAAAAAAGGGAATAAGGGCGACACGGAAAT
GTTGAATACTCATACTCTTCCTTTTTCAATATTATTGAAGCATTTATCAGGGTTATTGTCTCATGAGCGG
ATACATATTTGAATGTATTTAGAAAAATAAACAAATAGGGGTTCCGCGCACATTTCCCCGAAAAGTG
