Features (pLannotate 1.2.2; 36 found; start..end, strand, type, name):
      7..228     -  rep_origin     M13 ori (fragment) (sequence partly withheld): M13 bacteriophage origin of replication; arrow indicates direction of (+) strand synthesis
    228..515     +  CDS            tyr (fragment) (sequence partly withheld): TYRO_ORYLA - Also known as tyro. Experimental evidence at transcript level: Swiss-Prot protein existence level 2. This is a copper-containing oxidase that functions in the formation of pigments such as melanins and other polyphenolic compounds. From Oryzias latipes (Japanese rice fish) (Japanese killifish).
   1097..1117    +  protein_bind   attB4: mutant version of attB; core recombination site for the Gateway® BP reaction BP Clonase™
   1119..1137    +  promoter       T7 promoter: promoter for bacteriophage T7 RNA polymerase
   1152..1189    -  CDS            AmpR (fragment): β-lactamase; bla; confers resistance to ampicillin, carbenicillin, and related antibiotics
   1190..1294    -  promoter       AmpR promoter: bla
   1324..1342    +  enhancer       CMV enhancer (fragment): human cytomegalovirus immediate early enhancer
   1359..1576    +  enhancer       CMV enhancer (fragment): human cytomegalovirus immediate early enhancer
   1640..1657    +  protein_bind   5X UAS (fragment): five tandem copies of the "ScaI site" 17-mer CGGAGTACTGTCCTCCG, an upstream activating sequence (UAS) that efficiently binds yeast Gal4 (Webster et al., 1988; Pfeiffer et al., 2010) GAL4
   1668..1685    +  protein_bind   5X UAS (fragment): five tandem copies of the "ScaI site" 17-mer CGGAGTACTGTCCTCCG, an upstream activating sequence (UAS) that efficiently binds yeast Gal4 (Webster et al., 1988; Pfeiffer et al., 2010) GAL4
   1739..1756    +  protein_bind   5X UAS (fragment): five tandem copies of the "ScaI site" 17-mer CGGAGTACTGTCCTCCG, an upstream activating sequence (UAS) that efficiently binds yeast Gal4 (Webster et al., 1988; Pfeiffer et al., 2010) GAL4
   1767..1784    +  protein_bind   5X UAS (fragment): five tandem copies of the "ScaI site" 17-mer CGGAGTACTGTCCTCCG, an upstream activating sequence (UAS) that efficiently binds yeast Gal4 (Webster et al., 1988; Pfeiffer et al., 2010) GAL4
   1846..1863    +  promoter       minP (fragment): minimal TATA-box promoter with low basal activity
   1902..1962    -  misc_feature   MCS (fragment): pBluescript multiple cloning site
   1975..1993    -  promoter       T3 promoter: promoter for bacteriophage T3 RNA polymerase
   1994..2014    +  protein_bind   attB1: mutant version of attB; core recombination site for the Gateway® BP reaction BP Clonase™
   2009..2293    +  CDS            FINC_PLEWA (fragment): Experimental evidence at transcript level: Swiss-Prot protein existence level 2. Fibronectins bind cell surfaces and various compounds including collagen, fibrin, heparin, DNA, and actin. Fibronectins are involved in cell adhesion, cell motility, opsonization, wound healing, and maintenance of cell shape. May be involved in osteoblast compaction (By similarity). From Pleurodeles waltl (Iberian ribbed newt).
   2291..2315    +  CDS            3xFLAG (fragment): three tandem FLAG® epitope tags
   2339..3049    +  CDS            EGFP: EGFP is a basic (constitutively fluorescent) green fluorescent protein published in 1996, derived from Aequorea victoria. It is reported to be a rapidly-maturing weak dimer with moderate acid sensitivity.
   3095..3436    +  CDS            CCR5TC: zinc-finger domain from the CCR5-224 (+) zinc-finger nuclease that recognizes the left half-site target sequence in the human CCR5 gene (Perez et al., 2008; Gross et al., 2013)
   3488..3604    +  CDS            KRBOX1 (fragment): KRBX1_HUMAN - Experimental evidence at transcript level: Swiss-Prot protein existence level 2. From Homo sapiens (Human).
   3621..3641    -  protein_bind   attB2: mutant version of attB; core recombination site for the Gateway® BP reaction BP Clonase™
   3644..3778    -  polyA_signal   SV40 poly(A) signal: SV40 polyadenylation signal
   3841..3861    -  protein_bind   attB3: mutant version of attB; core recombination site for the Gateway® BP reaction BP Clonase™
   3865..3885    +  CDS            lacZα (fragment): LacZα fragment of β-galactosidase; lacZ fragment
   3901..4035    -  polyA_signal   SV40 poly(A) signal: SV40 polyadenylation signal
   4058..4141    -  CDS            large T antigen (fragment): large T antigen from SV40 (simian virus 40)
   4707..4747    -  misc_feature   MCS (fragment): pBluescript multiple cloning site
   4760..4778    -  promoter       T3 promoter: promoter for bacteriophage T3 RNA polymerase
   4823..4839    -  protein_bind   lac operator: The lac repressor binds to the lac operator to inhibit transcription in E. coli. This inhibition can be relieved by adding lactose or isopropyl-β-D-thiogalactopyranoside (IPTG). lac repressor encoded by lacI
   4847..4877    -  promoter       lac promoter: promoter for the E. coli lac operon
   4892..4913    -  protein_bind   CAP binding site: CAP binding activates transcription in the presence of cAMP. E. coli catabolite activator protein
   4926..5018    -  CDS            lacI (fragment): lac repressor; lacI; The lac repressor binds to the lac operator to inhibit transcription in E. coli. This inhibition can be relieved by adding lactose or isopropyl-β-D-thiogalactopyranoside (IPTG).
   5201..5789    -  rep_origin     ori: high-copy-number ColE1/pMB1/pBR322/pUC origin of replication
   5960..6820    -  CDS            AmpR: β-lactamase; bla; confers resistance to ampicillin, carbenicillin, and related antibiotics
   6821..6925    -  promoter       AmpR promoter: bla
>Addgene plasmid #72638 | zcUAS:PSD95.FingR-GFP-ZFC(CCR5TC)-KRAB(A) | analyzer sequence | sequence record 140791
CCACCTAAATTGTAAGCGTTAATATTTTGTTAAAATTCGCGTTAAATTTTTGTTAAATCAGCTCATTTTT
TAACCAATAGGCCGAAATCGGCAAAATCCCTTATAAATCAAAAGAATAGACCGAGATAGGGT
[37 nt withheld, positions 133-169]
AAAGAACGTGGACTCCAACGTCAAAGG
[32 nt withheld, positions 197-228]
GCTGGCTAAGAACTCATCAGCCTCCCCGGTCCATCTACCCACGTACCAATGCACCAATTGGCCACAATGA
CGGCTACTACATGGTGCCATTCCTTCCTCTTTATAGGAATGGAGACTACCTCCTGTCCAACAAGGCTCTT
GGATACGAGTACGCCTACCTGTTGGACCCAGGTCATTGCACAACACCAGAAATGCCCTCTGATCTGCAAA
AGACGTGAATATCTGTTCAGACACCCATATCCACTCTGTTCCACACAGGTCAGAGGTTTGTCCAGGAGTT
CTTGACAGAGGTGTAAAAAGTACTCAAAAATTTTACTCAAGTGAAAGTACAAGTACTTAGGGAAAATTTT
ACTCAATTAAAAGTAAAAGTATCTGGCTAGAATCTTACTTGAGTAAAAGTAAAAAAGTACTCCATTAAAA
TTGTACTTGAGTATTAAGGAAGTAAAAGTAAAAGCAAGAAAGAAAACTAGAGATTCTTGTTTAAGCTTTT
AATCTCAAAAAACATTAAATGAAATGCATACAAGGTTTTATCCTGCTTTAGAACTGTTTGTATTTAATTA
TCAAACTATAAGACAGACAATCTAATGCCAGTACACGCTACTCAAAGTTGTAAAACCTCAGATTTAACTT
CAGTAGAAGCTGATTCTCAAAATTGTTAGTGTCAAGCCTAGCTCTTTTGGGGCTGAAAAGCAATCCTGCA
GTGCTGAAAAGCCTCTCACAGGCAGCCGATGCGGGAAGAGGTGTATTAGTCTTGATAGAGAGGCTGCAAA
TAGCAGGAAACGTGAGCAGAGACTCCCTGGTGTCTGAAACACAGGCCAGATGGGCCCTCGAGCAGGAAAC
AGCTATGACCATGATTACGCCAAGCTATCAACTTTGTATAGAAAAGTTGGTAATACGACTCACTATAGGG
CGAATTGGGTACCAAGGGAATAAGGGCGACACGGAAATGTTGAATACTCATACTCTTCCTTTTTCAATAT
TATTGAAGCATTTATCAGGGTTATTGTCTCATGAGCGGATACATATTTGAATGTATTTAGAAAAATAAAC
AAATAGGGGTTCCGCGCACATTTCCCCGAAAAGTGCCACCTGGTCGACATTGATTATTGACTAGAGTCAT
CCTCATCGTCGACATTGATTATTGACTAGTTATTAATAGTAATCAATTACGGGGTCATTAGTTCATAGCC
CATATATGGAGTTCCGCGTTACATAACTTACGGTAAATGGCCCGCCTGGCTGACCGCCCAACGACCCCCG
CCCATTGACGTCAATAATGACGTATGTTCCCATAGTAACGCCAATAGGGACTTTCCATTGACGTCAATGG
GTGGACTATTTACGGTAAGCTTAGGCCTCCAAGGCGGAGTACTGTCCTCCGGGCTGGCGGAGTACTGTCC
TCCGGCAAGGTCGGAGTACTGTCCTCCGACACTAGAGGTCGGAGTACTGTCCTCCGACGCAAGGCGGAGT
ACTGTCCTCCGGGCTGCGGAGTACTGTCCTCCGGCAAGGTCGGAGTACTGTCCTCCGACACTAGAGGTCG
GAGTACTGTCCTCCGACGCAAGGCGGAGTACTGTCCTCCGGGCTGGCGGAGTACTGTCCTCCGGCAAGGG
TCGACTCTAGAGGGTATATAATGGATCCCATCGCGTCTCAGCCTCACTTTGAGCTCCTCCACACGAATTC
CTGCAGCCCGGGGGATCCACTAGTTCTAGAGCGGCCGCCACCGCGGTGGAGCTCCAGCTTTTGTTCCCTT
TAGTGAGGGTTAATTCAAGTTTGTACAAAAAAGCAGGCTACCATGCTCGAAGTCAAGGAAGCATCACCAA
CCAGCATCCAGATCAGCTGGGTGCTCCACTTGCGCCACGTTCGCTACTACCGCATCACCTACGGTGAAAC
TGGTGGCAATAGCCCTGTCCAGGAATTCACCGTGCCTGGCAGCAAGTCCACTGCTACCATCAGCGGCCTG
AAACCTGGTGTCGACTATACCATCACGGTGTACGCCGTCACGATCTTCAGCGCCTACCGCTCCGCCTGGC
CGCCGATCTCCATCAACTACCGCACCGGAACCGATTACAAGGATGACGACGATAAGGGTAGCGGCTCCAG
TAGATCTGGGGTGAGCAAGGGCGAGGAGCTGTTCACCGGGGTGGTGCCCATCCTGGTCGAGCTGGACGGC
GACGTAAACGGCCACAAGTTCAGCGTGTCCGGCGAGGGCGAGGGCGATGCCACCTACGGCAAGCTGACCC
TGAAGTTCATCTGCACCACCGGCAAGCTGCCCGTGCCCTGGCCCACCCTCGTGACCACCCTGACCTACGG
CGTGCAGTGCTTCAGCCGCTACCCCGACCACATGAAGCAGCACGACTTCTTCAAGTCCGCCATGCCCGAA
GGCTACGTCCAGGAGCGCACCATCTTCTTCAAGGACGACGGCAACTACAAGACCCGCGCCGAGGTGAAGT
TCGAGGGCGACACCCTGGTGAACCGCATCGAGCTGAAGGGCATCGACTTCAAGGAGGACGGCAACATCCT
GGGGCACAAGCTGGAGTACAACTACAACAGCCACAACGTCTATATCATGGCCGACAAGCAGAAGAACGGC
ATCAAGGTGAACTTCAAGATCCGCCACAACATCGAGGACGGCAGCGTGCAGCTCGCCGACCACTACCAGC
AGAACACCCCCATCGGCGACGGCCCCGTGCTGCTGCCCGACAACCACTACCTGAGCACCCAGTCCGCCCT
GAGCAAAGACCCCAACGAGAAGCGCGATCACATGGTCCTGCTGGAGTTCGTGACCGCCGCCGGGATCACT
CTCGGCATGGACGAGCTGTACTCTAGGGGAGCTGGCGCTGGAGCGGGTGCAGGGGCTGGCTCTAGATTCC
AGTGCCGGATCTGCATGCGGAACTTCAGCGACCGGTCCAACCTGAGCAGGCACATCAGAACCCACACCGG
AGAAAAGCCCTTCGCCTGCGACATTTGCGGCCGGAAGTTCGCCATCAGCAGCAACCTGAACAGCCACACC
AAGATCCACACTGGCAGCCAGAAACCTTTCCAGTGCAGAATTTGTATGAGAAACTTTAGCAGAAGCGACA
ACCTGGCCAGACACATCCGGACACATACTGGTGAAAAACCTTTTGCCTGTGATATCTGTGGCAGAAAGTT
TGCCACCTCCGGCAATCTGACCCGGCACACAAAGATTCACCTGCGGGGCAGCCAGCTATCGATTGTCGAC
GCTCCTGAACAACGTGAAGGTGCTTCTCAAGTTTCTGTTTCTGTTACTTTTGAAGATGTTGCTGTTCTTT
TTACTCGTGATGAATGGAAAAAACTTGATCTTTCTCAACGTTCTCTTTATCGTGAAGTTATGCTTGAAAA
TTATTCTAATCTTGCTTCTATGGCTTAATACCCAGCTTTCTTGTACAAAGTGGGGGATCCAGACATGATA
AGATACATTGATGAGTTTGGACAAACCACAACTAGAATGCAGTGAAAAAAATGCTTTATTTGTGAAATTT
GTGATGCTATTGCTTTATTTGTAACCATTATAAGCTGCAATAAACAAGTTAACAACAACAATTGCATTCA
TTTTATGTTTCAGGTTCAGGGGGAGGTGTGGGAGGTTTTTTCCAACTTTATTATACATAGTTGATAATTC
ACTGGCCGTCGTTTTACGGTACCATCGATGATGATCCAGACATGATAAGATACATTGATGAGTTTGGACA
AACCACAACTAGAATGCAGTGAAAAAAATGCTTTATTTGTGAAATTTGTGATGCTATTGCTTTATTTGTA
ACCATTATAAGCTGCAATAAACAAGTTAACAACAACAATTGCATTCATTTTATGTTTCAGGTTCAGGGGG
AGGTGTGGGAGGTTTTTTAAAGCAAGTAAAACCTCTACAAATGTGGTATGGCTGATTATGATCCTCTAGA
TCAGATCTGCGAAGATACGGCCACGGGTGCTCTTGATCCTGTGGCTGATTTTGGACTGTGCTGCTCGCAG
CTGCTGATGAATCACATACTTCCTCCATTTTCTTCCACTGATTGACTGTTATAATTTCCCTAATTTCCAG
GTCAAGGTGCTGTGCATTGTGGTAATAGATGTGACATGACGTCACTTCCAAAGGACCAATGAACATGTCT
GACCAATTTCATATAATGTGAAAACGATTTTCATAGGCAGAATAAATAACATTTAAATTAAACTGGGCAT
CAGCGCAATTCAATTGGTTTGGTAATAGCAAGGGAAAATAGAATGAAGTGATCTCCAAAAAATAAGTACT
TTTTGACTGTAAATAAAATTGTAAGGAGTAAAAAGTACTTTTTTTTCTAAAAAAATGTAATTAAGTAAAA
GTAAAAGTATTGATTTTTAATTGTACTCAAGTAAAGTAAAAATCCCCAAAAATAATACTTAAGTACAGTA
ATCAAGTAAAATTACTCAAGTACTTTACACCTCTGGTTCTTGACCCCCTACCTTCAGCAAGCCCAGCAGA
TCCACTAGTTCTAGAGCGGCCGCCACCGCGGTGGAGCTCCAGCTTTTGTTCCCTTTAGTGAGGGTTAATT
GCGCGCTTGGCGTAATCATGGTCATAGCTGTTTCCTGTGTGAAATTGTTATCCGCTCACAATTCCACACA
ACATACGAGCCGGAAGCATAAAGTGTAAAGCCTGGGGTGCCTAATGAGTGAGCTAACTCACATTAATTGC
GTTGCGCTCACTGCCCGCTTTCCAGTCGGGAAACCTGTCGTGCCAGCTGCATTAATGAATCGGCCAACGC
GCGGGGAGAGGCGGTTTGCGTATTGGGCGCTCTTCCGCTTCCTCGCTCACTGACTCGCTGCGCTCGGTCG
TTCGGCTGCGGCGAGCGGTATCAGCTCACTCAAAGGCGGTAATACGGTTATCCACAGAATCAGGGGATAA
CGCAGGAAAGAACATGTGAGCAAAAGGCCAGCAAAAGGCCAGGAACCGTAAAAAGGCCGCGTTGCTGGCG
TTTTTCCATAGGCTCCGCCCCCCTGACGAGCATCACAAAAATCGACGCTCAAGTCAGAGGTGGCGAAACC
CGACAGGACTATAAAGATACCAGGCGTTTCCCCCTGGAAGCTCCCTCGTGCGCTCTCCTGTTCCGACCCT
GCCGCTTACCGGATACCTGTCCGCCTTTCTCCCTTCGGGAAGCGTGGCGCTTTCTCATAGCTCACGCTGT
AGGTATCTCAGTTCGGTGTAGGTCGTTCGCTCCAAGCTGGGCTGTGTGCACGAACCCCCCGTTCAGCCCG
ACCGCTGCGCCTTATCCGGTAACTATCGTCTTGAGTCCAACCCGGTAAGACACGACTTATCGCCACTGGC
AGCAGCCACTGGTAACAGGATTAGCAGAGCGAGGTATGTAGGCGGTGCTACAGAGTTCTTGAAGTGGTGG
CCTAACTACGGCTACACTAGAAGGACAGTATTTGGTATCTGCGCTCTGCTGAAGCCAGTTACCTTCGGAA
AAAGAGTTGGTAGCTCTTGATCCGGCAAACAAACCACCGCTGGTAGCGGTGGTTTTTTTGTTTGCAAGCA
GCAGATTACGCGCAGAAAAAAAGGATCTCAAGAAGATCCTTTGATCTTTTCTACGGGGTCTGACGCTCAG
TGGAACGAAAACTCACGTTAAGGGATTTTGGTCATGAGATTATCAAAAAGGATCTTCACCTAGATCCTTT
TAAATTAAAAATGAAGTTTTAAATCAATCTAAAGTATATATGAGTAAACTTGGTCTGACAGTTACCAATG
CTTAATCAGTGAGGCACCTATCTCAGCGATCTGTCTATTTCGTTCATCCATAGTTGCCTGACTCCCCGTC
GTGTAGATAACTACGATACGGGAGGGCTTACCATCTGGCCCCAGTGCTGCAATGATACCGCGAGACCCAC
GCTCACCGGCTCCAGATTTATCAGCAATAAACCAGCCAGCCGGAAGGGCCGAGCGCAGAAGTGGTCCTGC
AACTTTATCCGCCTCCATCCAGTCTATTAATTGTTGCCGGGAAGCTAGAGTAAGTAGTTCGCCAGTTAAT
AGTTTGCGCAACGTTGTTGCCATTGCTACAGGCATCGTGGTGTCACGCTCGTCGTTTGGTATGGCTTCAT
TCAGCTCCGGTTCCCAACGATCAAGGCGAGTTACATGATCCCCCATGTTGTGCAAAAAAGCGGTTAGCTC
CTTCGGTCCTCCGATCGTTGTCAGAAGTAAGTTGGCCGCAGTGTTATCACTCATGGTTATGGCAGCACTG
CATAATTCTCTTACTGTCATGCCATCCGTAAGATGCTTTTCTGTGACTGGTGAGTACTCAACCAAGTCAT
TCTGAGAATAGTGTATGCGGCGACCGAGTTGCTCTTGCCCGGCGTCAATACGGGATAATACCGCGCCACA
TAGCAGAACTTTAAAAGTGCTCATCATTGGAAAACGTTCTTCGGGGCGAAAACTCTCAAGGATCTTACCG
CTGTTGAGATCCAGTTCGATGTAACCCACTCGTGCACCCAACTGATCTTCAGCATCTTTTACTTTCACCA
GCGTTTCTGGGTGAGCAAAAACAGGAAGGCAAAATGCCGCAAAAAAGGGAATAAGGGCGACACGGAAATG
TTGAATACTCATACTCTTCCTTTTTCAATATTATTGAAGCATTTATCAGGGTTATTGTCTCATGAGCGGA
TACATATTTGAATGTATTTAGAAAAATAAACAAATAGGGGTTCCGCGCACATTTCCCCGAAAAGTG
