>Addgene plasmid #72638 | zcUAS:PSD95.FingR-GFP-ZFC(CCR5TC)-KRAB(A) | addgene partial sequence | sequence record 139936 | EGFP-N 5'-CGTCGCCGTCCAGCTCGACCAG-3'
CCGGTGAACAGCTCCTCGCCCTTGCTCACCCCAGATCTACTGGAGCCGCTACCCTTATCGTCGTCATCCT
TGTAATCGGTTCCGGTGCGGTAGTTGATGGAGATCGGCGGCCAGGCGGAGCGGTAGGCGCTGAAGATCGT
GACGGCGTACACCGTGATGGTATAGTCGACACCAGGTTTCAGGCCGCTGATGGTAGCAGTGGACTTGCTG
CCAGGCACGGTGAATTCCTGGACAGGGCTATTGCCACCAGTTTCACCGTAGGTGATGCGGTAGTAGCGAA
CGTGGCGCAAGTGGAGCACCCAGCTGATCTGGATGCTGGTTGGTGATGCTTCCTTGACTTCGAGCATGGT
AGCCTGCTTTTTTGTACAAACTTGAATTAACCCTCACTAAAGGGAACAAAAGCTGGAGCTCCACCGCGGT
GGCGGCCGCTCTAGAACTAGTGGATCCCCCGGGCTGCAGGAATTCGTGTGGAGGAGCTCAAAGTGAGGCT
GAGACGCGATGGGATCCATTATATACCCTCTAGAGTCGACCCTTGCCGGAGGACAGTACTCCGCCAGCCC
GGAGGACAGTACTCCGCCTTGCGTCGGAGGACAGTACTCCGACCTCTAGTGTCGGAGGACAGTACTCCGA
CCTTGCCGGAGGACAGTACTCCGCAGCCCGGAGGACAGTACTCCGCCTTGCGTCGGAGGACAGTACTCCG
ACCTCTAGTGTCGGAGGACAGTACTCCGACCTTGCCGGAGGACAGTACTCCGCCAGCCCGGAGGACAGTA
CTCCGCCTTGGAGGCCTAAGCTTACCGTAAATAGTCCACCCATTGACGTCAATGGAAAGTCCCTATTGGC
GTTACTATGGGAACATACGTCATTATTGACGTCAATGGGCGGGGGTCGTTGGGCGGTCAGCCAGGCGGGC
CATTTACCGTAAGTTATGTAACGCGGAACTCCATATATGGGCTATGAACTAATGACCCCGTAATTGATTA
CTATTAATAACTAGTCAATAATCAATGTCGACGATGAGGATGACTCTAGTCAATAATCAATGTCGACCAG
GTGGCACTTTTCGGGGAAATGTGCGCGGAACCCCTATTTGTTTATTTT
