>Addgene plasmid #72638 | zcUAS:PSD95.FingR-GFP-ZFC(CCR5TC)-KRAB(A) | addgene partial sequence | sequence record 139950 | M13pUC-Rev 5'-AGCGGATAACAATTTCACACAGG-3'
ACCATGATTACGCCAAGCGCGCAATTAACCCTCACTAAAGGGAACAAAAGCTGGAGCTCCACCGCGGTGG
CGGCCGCTCTAGAACTAGTGGATCTGCTGGGCTTGCTGAAGGTAGGGGGTCAAGAACCAGAGGTGTAAAG
TACTTGAGTAATTTTACTTGATTACTGTACTTAAGTATTATTTTTGGGGATTTTTACTTTACTTGAGTAC
AATTAAAAATCAATACTTTTACTTTTACTTAATTACATTTTTTTAGAAAAAAAAGTACTTTTTACTCCTT
ACAATTTTATTTACAGTCAAAAAGTACTTATTTTTTGGAGATCACTTCATTCTATTTTCCCTTGCTATTA
CCAAACCAATTGAATTGCGCTGATGCCCAGTTTAATTTAAATGTTATTTATTCTGCCTATGAAAATCGTT
TTCACATTATATGAAATTGGTCAGACATGTTCATTGGTCCTTTGGAAGTGACGTCATGTCACATCTATTA
CCACAATGCACAGCACCTTGACCTGGAAATTAGGGAAATTATAACAGTCAATCAGTGGAAGAAAATGGAG
GAAGTATGTGATTCATCAGCAGCTGCGAGCAGCACAGTCCAAAATCAGCCACAGGATCAAGAGCACCCGT
GGCCGTATCTTCGCAGATCTGATCTAGAGGATCATAATCAGCCATACCACATTTGTAGAGGTTTTACTTG
CTTTAAAAAACCTCCCACACCTCCCCCTGAACCTGAAACATAAAATGAATGCAATTGTTGTTGTTAACTT
GTTTATTGCAGCTTATAATGGTTACAAATAAAGCAATAGCATCACAAATTTCACAAATAAAGCATTTTTT
TCACTGCATTCTAGTTGTGGTTTGTCCAAACTCATCAATGTATCTTATCATGTCTGGATCATCATCGATG
GTACCGTAAAACGACGGCCAGTGAATTATCAACTATGTATAATAAAGTTGGAAAAAACCTCCCACACCTC
CCCCTGAACCTGAAACATAAAATGAA
