>Addgene plasmid #72638 | zcUAS:PSD95.FingR-GFP-ZFC(CCR5TC)-KRAB(A) | addgene partial sequence | sequence record 140789 | CMV-d2eGFP-F 5'-TATATCATGGCCGACAAGC-3'
GGTGAACTTCAAGATCCGCCACAACATCGAGGACGGCAGCGTGCAGCTCGCCGACCACTACCAGCAGAAC
ACCCCCATCGGCGACGGCCCCGTGCTGCTGCCCGACAACCACTACCTGAGCACCCAGTCCGCCCTGAGCA
AAGACCCCAACGAGAAGCGCGATCACATGGTCCTGCTGGAGTTCGTGACCGCCGCCGGGATCACTCTCGG
CATGGACGAGCTGTACTCTAGGGGAGCTGGCGCTGGAGCGGGTGCAGGGGCTGGCTCTAGATTCCAGTGC
CGGATCTGCATGCGGAACTTCAGCGACCGGTCCAACCTGAGCAGGCACATCAGAACCCACACCGGAGAAA
AGCCCTTCGCCTGCGACATTTGCGGCCGGAAGTTCGCCATCAGCAGCAACCTGAACAGCCACACCAAGAT
CCACACTGGCAGCCAGAAACCTTTCCAGTGCAGAATTTGTATGAGAAACTTTAGCAGAAGCGACAACCTG
GCCAGACACATCCGGACACATACTGGTGAAAAACCTTTTGCCTGTGATATCTGTGGCAGAAAGTTTGCCA
CCTCCGGCAATCTGACCCGGCACACAAAGATTCACCTGCGGGGCAGCCAGCTATCGATTGTCGACGCTCC
TGAACAACGTGAAGGTGCTTCTCAAGTTTCTGTTTCTGTTACTTTTGAAGATGTTGCTGTTCTTTTTACT
CGTGATGAATGGAAAAAACTTGATCTTTCTCAACGTTCTCTTTATCGTGAAGTTATGCTTGAAAATTATT
CTAATCTTGCTTCTATGGCTTAATACCCAGCTTTCTTGTACAAAGTGGGGGATCCAGACATGATAAGATA
CATTGATGAGTTTGGACAAACCACAACTAGAATGCAGTGAAAAA
