>Addgene plasmid #72638 | zcUAS:PSD95.FingR-GFP-ZFC(CCR5TC)-KRAB(A) | addgene partial sequence | sequence record 140790 | Tol2trans-5 5'-ccaggtcattgcacaacaccag-3'
CAAAAGACGTGAATATCTGTTCAGACACCCATATCCACTCTGTTCCACACAGGTCAGAGGTTTGTCCAGG
AGTTCTTGACAGAGGTGTAAAAAGTACTCAAAAATTTTACTCAAGTGAAAGTACAAGTACTTAGGGAAAA
TTTTACTCAATTAAAAGTAAAAGTATCTGGCTAGAATCTTACTTGAGTAAAAGTAAAAAAGTACTCCATT
AAAATTGTACTTGAGTATTAAGGAAGTAAAAGTAAAAGCAAGAAAGAAAACTAGAGATTCTTGTTTAAGC
TTTTAATCTCAAAAAACATTAAATGAAATGCATACAAGGTTTTATCCTGCTTTAGAACTGTTTGTATTTA
ATTATCAAACTATAAGACAGACAATCTAATGCCAGTACACGCTACTCAAAGTTGTAAAACCTCAGATTTA
ACTTCAGTAGAAGCTGATTCTCAAAATTGTTAGTGTCAAGCCTAGCTCTTTTGGGGCTGAAAAGCAATCC
TGCAGTGCTGAAAAGCCTCTCACAGGCAGCCGATGCGGGAAGAGGTGTATTAGTCTTGATAGAGAGGCTG
CAAATAGCAGGAAACGTGAGCAGAGACTCCCTGGTGTCTGAAACACAGGCCAGATGGGCCCTCGAGCAGG
AAACAGCTATGACCATGATTACGCCAAGCTATCAACTTTGTATAGAAAAGTTGGTAATACGACTCACTAT
AGGGCGAATTGGGTACCAAGGGAATAAGGGCGACACGGAAATGTTGAATACTCATACTCTTCCTTTTTCA
ATATTATTGAAGCATTTATCAGGGTTATTGTCTCATGAGCGGATACATATTTGAATGTATTTAGAAAAAT
AAACAAATAGGGGTTC
